LOCUS       Exported 7301 bp ds-DNA circular SYN 12-MAY-2021
DEFINITION  Expression vector for ChrimsonR-tdTomato.
ACCESSION   .
VERSION     .
KEYWORDS    pCAG-ChrimsonR-tdT
SOURCE      synthetic DNA construct
  ORGANISM  synthetic DNA construct
REFERENCE   1 (bases 1 to 7301)
  AUTHORS   Klapoetke NC, Murata Y, Kim SS, Pulver SR, Birdsey-Benson A, Cho YK,
            Morimoto TK, Chuong AS, Carpenter EJ, Tian Z, Wang J, Xie Y, Yan Z,
            Zhang Y, Chow BY, Surek B, Melkonian M, Jayaraman V,
            Constantine-Paton M, Wong GK, Boyden ES
  TITLE     Independent optical excitation of distinct neural populations.
  JOURNAL   Nat Methods. 2014 Mar;11(3):338-46. doi: 10.1038/nmeth.2836. Epub
            2014 Feb 9.
  PUBMED    24509633
REFERENCE   2 (bases 1 to 7301)
  AUTHORS   .
  TITLE     Direct Submission
  JOURNAL   Exported May 12, 2021 from SnapGene Server 1.1.58
            http://www.snapgene.com
FEATURES             Location/Qualifiers
     source          1..7301
                     /organism="synthetic DNA construct"
                     /mol_type="other DNA"
     enhancer        4..383
                     /label=CMV enhancer
                     /note="human cytomegalovirus immediate early enhancer"
     promoter        385..660
                     /label=chicken beta-actin promoter
     intron          661..1674
                     /label=chimeric intron
                     /note="chimera between introns from chicken beta-actin and
                     rabbit beta-globin"
     primer_bind     1598..1620
                     /label=pCAGGS-5
                     /note="Chimeric intron in CAG promoter, forward primer"
     primer_bind     1682..1701
                     /label=pCAG-F
                     /note="Rabbit beta-globin intron, for pCAG plasmids,
                     forward primer"
     regulatory      1735..1744
                     /regulatory_class="other"
                     /note="vertebrate consensus sequence for strong initiation
                     of translation (Kozak, 1987)"
     CDS             1741..2790
                     /codon_start=1
                     /product="red light-drivable channelrhodopsin from
                     Chlamydomonas noctigama (Klapoetke et al., 2014)"
                     /label=ChrimsonR
                     /note="K176R mutant with accelerated closing kinetics"
                     /translation="MAELISSATRSLFAAGGINPWPNPYHHEDMGCGGMTPTGECFSTE
                     WWCDPSYGLSDAGYGYCFVEATGGYLVVGVEKKQAWLHSRGTPGEKIGAQVCQWIAFSI
                     AIALLTFYGFSAWKATCGWEEVYVCCVEVLFVTLEIFKEFSSPATVYLSTGNHAYCLRY
                     FEWLLSCPVILIRLSNLSGLKNDYSKRTMGLIVSCVGMIVFGMAAGLATDWLKWLLYIV
                     SCIYGGYMYFQAAKCYVEANHSVPKGHCRMVVKLMAYAYFASWGSYPILWAVGPEGLLK
                     LSPYANSIGHSICDIIAKEFWTFLAHHLRIKIHEHILIHGDIRKTTKMEIGGEEVEVEE
                     FVEEEDEDTV"
     primer_bind     complement(4323..4342)
                     /label=Bglob-pA-R
                     /note="Rabbit beta-globin polyA region, reverse primer"
     polyA_signal    4388..4443
                     /label=-beta-globin poly(A) signal
                     /note="rabbit beta-globin polyadenylation signal (Gil and
                     Proudfoot, 1987)"
     primer_bind     complement(4442..4461)
                     /label=rbglobpA-R
                     /note="Rabbit beta-globin polyA, reverse primer. Also
                     called rb-glob-pA-term-R"
     primer_bind     complement(4804..4820)
                     /label=M13 rev
                     /note="common sequencing primer, one of multiple similar
                     variants"
     primer_bind     complement(4804..4820)
                     /label=M13 Reverse
                     /note="In lacZ gene. Also called M13-rev"
     primer_bind     complement(4817..4839)
                     /label=M13/pUC Reverse
                     /note="In lacZ gene"
     protein_bind    4828..4844
                     /label=lac operator
                     /bound_moiety="lac repressor encoded by lacI"
                     /note="The lac repressor binds to the lac operator to
                     inhibit transcription in E. coli. This inhibition can be
                     relieved by adding lactose or
                     isopropyl-beta-D-thiogalactopyranoside (IPTG)."
     promoter        complement(4852..4882)
                     /label=lac promoter
                     /note="promoter for the E. coli lac operon"
     protein_bind    4897..4918
                     /label=CAP binding site
                     /bound_moiety="E. coli catabolite activator protein"
                     /note="CAP binding activates transcription in the presence
                     of cAMP."
     promoter        4977..5172
                     /label=SV40 promoter
                     /note="SV40 early promoter"
     rep_origin      5023..5158
                     /label=SV40 ori
                     /note="SV40 origin of replication"
     primer_bind     5085..5104
                     /label=SV40pro-F
                     /note="SV40 promoter/origin, forward primer"
     polyA_signal    5178..5312
                     /label=SV40 poly(A) signal
                     /note="SV40 polyadenylation signal"
     primer_bind     complement(5215..5234)
                     /label=SV40pA-R
                     /note="SV40 polyA, reverse primer"
     primer_bind     5269..5288
                     /label=EBV-rev
                     /note="SV40 polyA terminator, reverse primer"
     primer_bind     complement(5380..5397)
                     /label=L4440
                     /note="L4440 vector, forward primer"
     rep_origin      complement(5551..6139)
                     /direction=LEFT
                     /label=ori
                     /note="high-copy-number ColE1/pMB1/pBR322/pUC origin of
                     replication"
     primer_bind     complement(5631..5650)
                     /label=pBR322ori-F
                     /note="pBR322 origin, forward primer"
     CDS             complement(6310..7170)
                     /codon_start=1
                     /gene="bla"
                     /product="beta-lactamase"
                     /label=AmpR
                     /note="confers resistance to ampicillin, carbenicillin, and
                     related antibiotics"
                     /translation="MSIQHFRVALIPFFAAFCLPVFAHPETLVKVKDAEDQLGARVGYI
                     ELDLNSGKILESFRPEERFPMMSTFKVLLCGAVLSRIDAGQEQLGRRIHYSQNDLVEYS
                     PVTEKHLTDGMTVRELCSAAITMSDNTAANLLLTTIGGPKELTAFLHNMGDHVTRLDRW
                     EPELNEAIPNDERDTTMPVAMATTLRKLLTGELLTLASRQQLIDWMEADKVAGPLLRSA
                     LPAGWFIADKSGAGERGSRGIIAALGPDGKPSRIVVIYTTGSQATMDERNRQIAEIGAS
                     LIKHW"
     primer_bind     6933..6952
                     /label=Amp-R
                     /note="Ampicillin resistance gene, reverse primer"
     promoter        complement(7171..7275)
                     /gene="bla"
                     /label=AmpR promoter
ORIGIN
        1 gtcgacattg attattgact agttattaat agtaatcaat tacggggtca ttagttcata
       61 gcccatatat ggagttccgc gttacataac ttacggtaaa tggcccgcct ggctgaccgc
      121 ccaacgaccc ccgcccattg acgtcaataa tgacgtatgt tcccatagta acgccaatag
      181 ggactttcca ttgacgtcaa tgggtggagt atttacggta aactgcccac ttggcagtac
      241 atcaagtgta tcatatgcca agtacgcccc ctattgacgt caatgacggt aaatggcccg
      301 cctggcatta tgcccagtac atgaccttat gggactttcc tacttggcag tacatctacg
      361 tattagtcat cgctattacc atggtcgagg tgagccccac gttctgcttc actctcccca
      421 tctccccccc ctccccaccc ccaattttgt atttatttat tttttaatta ttttgtgcag
      481 cgatgggggc gggggggggg ggggcgcgcg ccaggcgggg cggggcgggg cgaggggcgg
      541 ggcggggcga ggcggagagg tgcggcggca gccaatcaga gcggcgcgct ccgaaagttt
      601 ccttttatgg cgaggcggcg gcggcggcgg ccctataaaa agcgaagcgc gcggcgggcg
      661 ggagtcgctg cgttgccttc gccccgtgcc ccgctccgcg ccgcctcgcg ccgcccgccc
      721 cggctctgac tgaccgcgtt actcccacag gtgagcgggc gggacggccc ttctcctccg
      781 ggctgtaatt agcgcttggt ttaatgacgg ctcgtttctt ttctgtggct gcgtgaaagc
      841 cttgaggggc tccgggaggg ccctttgtgc ggggggagcg gctcgggggg tgcgtgcgtg
      901 tgtgtgtgcg tggggagcgc cgcgtgcggc tccgcgctgc ccggcggctg tgagcgctgc
      961 gggcgcggcg cggggctttg tgcgctccgc agtgtgcgcg aggggagcgc ggccgggggc
     1021 ggtgccccgc ggtgcggggg gggctgcgag gggaacaaag gctgcgtgcg gggtgtgtgc
     1081 gtgggggggt gagcaggggg tgtgggcgcg tcggtcgggc tgcaaccccc cctgcacccc
     1141 cctccccgag ttgctgagca cggcccggct tcgggtgcgg ggctccgtac ggggcgtggc
     1201 gcggggctcg ccgtgccggg cggggggtgg cggcaggtgg gggtgccggg cggggcgggg
     1261 ccgcctcggg ccggggaggg ctcgggggag gggcgcggcg gcccccggag cgccggcggc
     1321 tgtcgaggcg cggcgagccg cagccattgc cttttatggt aatcgtgcga gagggcgcag
     1381 ggacttcctt tgtcccaaat ctgtgcggag ccgaaatctg ggaggcgccg ccgcaccccc
     1441 tctagcgggc gcggggcgaa gcggtgcggc gccggcagga aggaaatggg cggggagggc
     1501 cttcgtgcgt cgccgcgccg ccgtcccctt ctccctctcc agcctcgggg ctgtccgcgg
     1561 ggggacggct gccttcgggg gggacggggc agggcggggt tcggcttctg gcgtgtgacc
     1621 ggcggctcta gagcctctgc taaccatgtt catgccttct tctttttcct acagctcctg
     1681 ggcaacgtgc tggttattgt gctgtctcat cattttggca aagaattctg agccgccacc
     1741 atggctgagc tgatcagcag cgccaccaga tctctgtttg ccgccggagg catcaaccct
     1801 tggcctaacc cctaccacca cgaggacatg ggctgtggag gaatgacacc tacaggcgag
     1861 tgcttcagca ccgagtggtg gtgtgaccct tcttacggac tgagcgacgc cggatacgga
     1921 tattgcttcg tggaggccac aggcggctac ctggtcgtgg gagtggagaa gaagcaggct
     1981 tggctgcaca gcagaggcac accaggagaa aagatcggcg cccaggtctg ccagtggatt
     2041 gctttcagca tcgccatcgc cctgctgaca ttctacggct tcagcgcctg gaaggccact
     2101 tgcggttggg aggaggtcta cgtctgttgc gtcgaggtgc tgttcgtgac cctggagatc
     2161 ttcaaggagt tcagcagccc cgccacagtg tacctgtcta ccggcaacca cgcctattgc
     2221 ctgcgctact tcgagtggct gctgtcttgc cccgtgatcc tgatcagact gagcaacctg
     2281 agcggcctga agaacgacta cagcaagcgg accatgggcc tgatcgtgtc ttgcgtggga
     2341 atgatcgtgt tcggcatggc cgcaggactg gctaccgatt ggctcaagtg gctgctgtat
     2401 atcgtgtctt gcatctacgg cggctacatg tacttccagg ccgccaagtg ctacgtggaa
     2461 gccaaccaca gcgtgcctaa aggccattgc cgcatggtcg tgaagctgat ggcctacgct
     2521 tacttcgcct cttggggcag ctacccaatc ctctgggcag tgggaccaga aggactgctg
     2581 aagctgagcc cttacgccaa cagcatcggc cacagcatct gcgacatcat cgccaaggag
     2641 ttttggacct tcctggccca ccacctgagg atcaagatcc acgagcacat cctgatccac
     2701 ggcgacatcc ggaagaccac caagatggag atcggaggcg aggaggtgga agtggaagag
     2761 ttcgtggagg aggaggacga ggacacagtg gcggcaccgg tagtagcagt gagtaagggc
     2821 gaggaagtga tcaaagagtt catgcggttt aaggtgagaa tggaaggaag catgaacggc
     2881 cacgagttcg aaattgaggg agaaggagag ggacggccct acgagggcac ccagacagcc
     2941 aagctgaaag tgacaaaggg cgggcctctg ccattcgctt gggacatcct gagcccacag
     3001 tttatgtacg gctccaaggc ctatgtgaaa catccagctg acattcccga ttataagaaa
     3061 ctgagcttcc ccgaggggtt taagtgggaa agagtgatga acttcgagga cggaggcctg
     3121 gtgactgtga cccaggacag ctccctgcag gatgggaccc tgatctacaa ggtgaaaatg
     3181 agagggacaa attttccccc tgatggacct gtgatgcaga agaaaactat gggatgggag
     3241 gcctccaccg aaaggctgta tccacgcgac ggggtgctga aaggagaaat ccaccaggct
     3301 ctgaagctga aagatggggg acattacctg gtggagttca agacaatcta catggccaag
     3361 aaacctgtgc agctgccagg ctactattac gtggacacaa aactggatat cacttcacac
     3421 aacgaggact acactattgt ggagcagtat gaacggagcg aggggagaca ccatctgttc
     3481 ctgggccatg ggactggaag taccggctca gggtctagtg gaaccgcctc aagcgaggat
     3541 aacaatatgg ctgtgatcaa agagttcatg aggtttaagg tgcgcatgga gggcagcatg
     3601 aatgggcacg aatttgagat tgaaggagag ggcgaaggga ggccttacga gggcacacag
     3661 actgccaagc tgaaagtgac caagggagga ccactgcctt tcgcttggga tatcctgtct
     3721 cctcagttta tgtacggaag taaggcctat gtcaagcatc ccgctgacat tcctgattac
     3781 aagaaactgt ctttcccaga gggctttaag tgggagagag tgatgaattt tgaagatgga
     3841 ggcctggtga ccgtgacaca ggactcctct ctgcaggatg gcactctgat ctacaaagtc
     3901 aaaatgcgcg gcaccaattt tccacccgat gggcccgtga tgcagaagaa aacaatgggg
     3961 tgggaggcca gcactgaacg gctgtatcct agagacggag tgctgaaggg cgaaatccac
     4021 caggccctga agctgaaaga cggcggccac tacctggtgg agttcaaaac catctacatg
     4081 gccaagaaac cagtgcagct gcccggctat tactatgtgg acaccaagct ggatatcaca
     4141 tcccacaatg aagactacac cattgtggaa cagtatgaga ggtctgaagg acgccaccat
     4201 ctgtttctgt acggcatgga tgagctgtat aagtaaagcg gccgcactcc tcaggtgcag
     4261 gctgcctatc agaaggtggt ggctggtgtg gccaatgccc tggctcacaa ataccactga
     4321 gatctttttc cctctgccaa aaattatggg gacatcatga agccccttga gcatctgact
     4381 tctggctaat aaaggaaatt tattttcatt gcaatagtgt gttggaattt tttgtgtctc
     4441 tcactcggaa ggacatatgg gagggcaaat catttaaaac atcagaatga gtatttggtt
     4501 tagagtttgg caacatatgc ccatatgctg gctgccatga acaaaggttg gctataaaga
     4561 ggtcatcagt atatgaaaca gccccctgct gtccattcct tattccatag aaaagccttg
     4621 acttgaggtt agattttttt tatattttgt tttgtgttat ttttttcttt aacatcccta
     4681 aaattttcct tacatgtttt actagccaga tttttcctcc tctcctgact actcccagtc
     4741 atagctgtcc ctcttctctt atggagatcc ctcgacctgc agcccaagct tggcgtaatc
     4801 atggtcatag ctgtttcctg tgtgaaattg ttatccgctc acaattccac acaacatacg
     4861 agccggaagc ataaagtgta aagcctgggg tgcctaatga gtgagctaac tcacattaat
     4921 tgcgttgcgc tcactgcccg ctttccagtc gggaaacctg tcgtgccagc ggatccgcat
     4981 ctcaattagt cagcaaccat agtcccgccc ctaactccgc ccatcccgcc cctaactccg
     5041 cccagttccg cccattctcc gccccatggc tgactaattt tttttattta tgcagaggcc
     5101 gaggccgcct cggcctctga gctattccag aagtagtgag gaggcttttt tggaggccta
     5161 ggcttttgca aaaagctaac ttgtttattg cagcttataa tggttacaaa taaagcaata
     5221 gcatcacaaa tttcacaaat aaagcatttt tttcactgca ttctagttgt ggtttgtcca
     5281 aactcatcaa tgtatcttat catgtctgga tccgctgcat taatgaatcg gccaacgcgc
     5341 ggggagaggc ggtttgcgta ttgggcgctc ttccgcttcc tcgctcactg actcgctgcg
     5401 ctcggtcgtt cggctgcggc gagcggtatc agctcactca aaggcggtaa tacggttatc
     5461 cacagaatca ggggataacg caggaaagaa catgtgagca aaaggccagc aaaaggccag
     5521 gaaccgtaaa aaggccgcgt tgctggcgtt tttccatagg ctccgccccc ctgacgagca
     5581 tcacaaaaat cgacgctcaa gtcagaggtg gcgaaacccg acaggactat aaagatacca
     5641 ggcgtttccc cctggaagct ccctcgtgcg ctctcctgtt ccgaccctgc cgcttaccgg
     5701 atacctgtcc gcctttctcc cttcgggaag cgtggcgctt tctcatagct cacgctgtag
     5761 gtatctcagt tcggtgtagg tcgttcgctc caagctgggc tgtgtgcacg aaccccccgt
     5821 tcagcccgac cgctgcgcct tatccggtaa ctatcgtctt gagtccaacc cggtaagaca
     5881 cgacttatcg ccactggcag cagccactgg taacaggatt agcagagcga ggtatgtagg
     5941 cggtgctaca gagttcttga agtggtggcc taactacggc tacactagaa gaacagtatt
     6001 tggtatctgc gctctgctga agccagttac cttcggaaaa agagttggta gctcttgatc
     6061 cggcaaacaa accaccgctg gtagcggtgg tttttttgtt tgcaagcagc agattacgcg
     6121 cagaaaaaaa ggatctcaag aagatccttt gatcttttct acggggtctg acgctcagtg
     6181 gaacgaaaac tcacgttaag ggattttggt catgagatta tcaaaaagga tcttcaccta
     6241 gatcctttta aattaaaaat gaagttttaa atcaatctaa agtatatatg agtaaacttg
     6301 gtctgacagt taccaatgct taatcagtga ggcacctatc tcagcgatct gtctatttcg
     6361 ttcatccata gttgcctgac tccccgtcgt gtagataact acgatacggg agggcttacc
     6421 atctggcccc agtgctgcaa tgataccgcg agacccacgc tcaccggctc cagatttatc
     6481 agcaataaac cagccagccg gaagggccga gcgcagaagt ggtcctgcaa ctttatccgc
     6541 ctccatccag tctattaatt gttgccggga agctagagta agtagttcgc cagttaatag
     6601 tttgcgcaac gttgttgcca ttgctacagg catcgtggtg tcacgctcgt cgtttggtat
     6661 ggcttcattc agctccggtt cccaacgatc aaggcgagtt acatgatccc ccatgttgtg
     6721 caaaaaagcg gttagctcct tcggtcctcc gatcgttgtc agaagtaagt tggccgcagt
     6781 gttatcactc atggttatgg cagcactgca taattctctt actgtcatgc catccgtaag
     6841 atgcttttct gtgactggtg agtactcaac caagtcattc tgagaatagt gtatgcggcg
     6901 accgagttgc tcttgcccgg cgtcaatacg ggataatacc gcgccacata gcagaacttt
     6961 aaaagtgctc atcattggaa aacgttcttc ggggcgaaaa ctctcaagga tcttaccgct
     7021 gttgagatcc agttcgatgt aacccactcg tgcacccaac tgatcttcag catcttttac
     7081 tttcaccagc gtttctgggt gagcaaaaac aggaaggcaa aatgccgcaa aaaagggaat
     7141 aagggcgaca cggaaatgtt gaatactcat actcttcctt tttcaatatt attgaagcat
     7201 ttatcagggt tattgtctca tgagcggata catatttgaa tgtatttaga aaaataaaca
     7261 aataggggtt ccgcgcacat ttccccgaaa agtgccacct g
//
