[The description below was written by a language model from this plasmid's Addgene catalogue record and the feature table of its GenBank file.]
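Description:
pCAG-ChrimsonR-tdT is a 7.3 kb mammalian expression plasmid built on the pCAGIG backbone. It carries a high-copy ColE1/pUC-type origin and a beta-lactamase gene with its own promoter, so it is propagated in E. coli under ampicillin selection. The backbone also retains lac promoter/operator remnants and an SV40 early promoter/origin segment followed directly by an SV40 polyadenylation signal. No mammalian selection marker is annotated, which suggests the plasmid is suited to transient expression rather than drug selection of stable lines. The SV40 origin would allow episomal replication in cells that supply large T antigen.

The payload is driven by the composite CAG promoter, annotated here as the CMV immediate-early enhancer, the chicken beta-actin promoter and a chimeric chicken beta-actin/rabbit beta-globin intron. This combination gives strong, broadly active expression in vertebrate cells. A Kozak consensus precedes the ChrimsonR coding sequence, and the transcript ends at a rabbit beta-globin polyadenylation signal. ChrimsonR is the K176R mutant of Chrimson, a red-light-drivable channelrhodopsin from Chlamydomonas noctigama, and the mutation accelerates channel closing kinetics. According to the catalogue entry, the opsin is fused at its C terminus to tdTomato, a red fluorescent protein that marks expressing cells. The feature table annotates only the ChrimsonR portion, but the unannotated stretch between it and the polyadenylation region, together with the roughly 2.5 kb insert size, is consistent with the tdTomato fusion partner.

The construct is used for optogenetic excitation of neurons or other transfected cells with red-shifted light, and the associated work concerns independent optical control of distinct neural populations. The depositor notes that the plasmid was fully sequenced except for the CAG promoter.
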