Addgene plasmid #59169: pCAG-ChrimsonR-tdT
Purpose: Expression vector for ChrimsonR-tdTomato
Depositing lab: Edward Boyden. Depositing organization: Massachusetts Institute of Technology. Publication: Independent optical excitation of distinct neural populations. Klapoetke NC, Murata Y, Kim SS, Pulver SR, Birdsey-Benson A, Cho YK, Morimoto TK, Chuong AS, Carpenter EJ, Tian Z, Wang J, Xie Y, Yan Z, Zhang Y, Chow BY, Surek B, Melkonian M, Jayaraman V, Constantine-Paton M, Wong GK, Boyden ES. Nat Methods. 2014 Mar;11(3):338-46. doi: 10.1038/nmeth.2836. Epub 2014 Feb 9. PubMed 24509633.
Backbone
  Vector backbone: pCAGIG
  Backbone manufacturer: Addgene (Plasmid 11159)
  Backbone size w/o insert (bp): 4805
  Total vector size (bp): 7301
  Vector type: Mammalian Expression
Growth in bacteria
  Bacterial resistance: Ampicillin, 100 μg/mL
  Growth temperature: 37°C
  Growth strain: DH5alpha
  Copy number: High Copy
Gene/Insert
  Gene/Insert name: ChrimsonR-tdTomato (alt names: Chrimson K176R mutant; ChR88m19-tdTomato)
  Species: Chlamydomonas noctigama
  Insert size (bp): 2496
  Mutation: K176R
  GenBank ID: KF992060
  Promoter: CAG
  Tag / fusion protein: tdTomato (C terminal on insert)
  Cloning method: Unknown
  Sequencing primers: 5′ CTCTAGAGCCTCTGCTAACC; 3′ GATGTCCCCATAATTTTTG
Terms and licenses: Academic/Nonprofit Terms; Industry Terms: Not Available to Industry
Depositor comments: The depositing lab sequenced this plasmid completely except for the CAG promoter.
How to cite: pCAG-ChrimsonR-tdT was a gift from Edward Boyden (Addgene plasmid # 59169 ; http://n2t.net/addgene:59169 ; RRID:Addgene_59169)
