>Addgene plasmid #59169 | pCAG-ChrimsonR-tdT | addgene partial sequence | sequence record 94070 | Bglob-pA-R 5'-ttttggcagagggaaaaaga-3'
CCACCACCTTCTGATAGGCAGCCTGCACCTGAGGAGTGCGGCCGCTTTACTTATACAGCTCATCCATGCC
GTACAGAAACAGATGGTGGCGTCCTTCAGACCTCTCATACTGTTCCACAATGGTGTAGTCTTCATTGTGG
GATGTGATATCCAGCTTGGTGTCCACATAGTAATAGCCGGGCAGCTGCACTGGTTTCTTGGCCATGTAGA
TGGTTTTGAACTCCACCAGGTAGTGGCCGCCGTCTTTCAGCTTCAGGGCCTGGTGGATTTCGCCCTTCAG
CACTCCGTCTCTAGGATACAGCCGTTCAGTGCTGGCCTCCCACCCCATTGTTTTCTTCTGCATCACGGGC
CCATCGGGTGGAAAATTGGTGCCGCGCATTTTGACTTTGTAGATCAGAGTGCCATCCTGCAGAGAGGAGT
CCTGTGTCACGGTCACCAGGCCTCCATCTTCAAAATTCATCACTCTCTCCCACTTAAAGCCCTCTGGGAA
AGACAGTTTCTTGTAATCAGGAATGTCAGCGGGATGCTTGACATAGGCCTTACTTCCGTACATAAACTGA
GGAGACAGGATATCCCAAGCGAAAGGCAGTGGTCCTCCCTTGGTCACTTTCAGCTTGGCAGTCTGTGTGC
CCTCGTAAGGCCTCCCTTCGCCCTCTCCTTCAATCTCAAATTCGTGCCCATTCATGCTGCCCTCCATGCG
CACCTTAAACCTCATGAACTCTTTGATCACAGCCATATTGTTATCCTCGCTTGAGGCGGTTCCACTAGAC
CCTGAGCCGGTACTTCCAGTCCCATGGCCCAGGAACAGATGGTGTCTCCCCTCGCTCCGTTCATACTGCT
CCACAATAGTGTAGTCCTCGTTGTGTGAAGTGATATCCAGTTTTGTGTCCACGTAATAGTAGCCTGGCAG
CTGCACAGGTTTCTTGGCCATGTAGATTGTCTTGAACTCCACCAGGTAATGTCCCCC
