>Addgene plasmid #59169 | pCAG-ChrimsonR-tdT | addgene partial sequence | sequence record 94071 | CrimsonChR-F1 5'-ATCATCGCCAAGGAGTTTTG-3'
CTGAGGATCAAGATCCACGAGCACATCCTGATCCACGGCGACATCCGGAAGACCACCAAGATGGAGATCG
GAGGCGAGGAGGTGGAAGTGGAAGAGTTCGTGGAGGAGGAGGACGAGGACACAGTGGCGGCACCGGTAGT
AGCAGTGAGTAAGGGCGAGGAAGTGATCAAAGAGTTCATGCGGTTTAAGGTGAGAATGGAAGGAAGCATG
AACGGCCACGAGTTCGAAATTGAGGGAGAAGGAGAGGGACGGCCCTACGAGGGCACCCAGACAGCCAAGC
TGAAAGTGACAAAGGGCGGGCCTCTGCCATTCGCTTGGGACATCCTGAGCCCACAGTTTATGTACGGCTC
CAAGGCCTATGTGAAACATCCAGCTGACATTCCCGATTATAAGAAACTGAGCTTCCCCGAGGGGTTTAAG
TGGGAAAGAGTGATGAACTTCGAGGACGGAGGCCTGGTGACTGTGACCCAGGACAGCTCCCTGCAGGATG
GGACCCTGATCTACAAGGTGAAAATGAGAGGGACAAATTTTCCCCCTGATGGACCTGTGATGCAGAAGAA
AACTATGGGATGGGAGGCCTCCACCGAAAGGCTGTATCCACGCGACGGGGTGCTGAAAGGAGAAATCCAC
CAGGCTCTGAAGCTGAAAGATGGGGGACATTACCTGGTGGAGTTCAAGACAATCTACATGGCCAAGAAAC
CTGTGCAGCTGCCAGGCTACTATTACGTGGACACAAAACTGGATATCACTTCACACAACGAGGACTACAC
TATTGTGGAGCAGTATGAACGGAGCGAGGGGAGACACCATCTGTTCCTGGGCCATGGGACTGGAAGTACC
GGCTCAGGGTCTAGTGGAACCGCCTCAAGCGAGGATAACAATATGGCTGTGATCAAAGAGTTCATGAGGT
TTAAGGTGC
