>Addgene plasmid #59169 | pCAG-ChrimsonR-tdT | addgene partial sequence | sequence record 95464 | pCAGGS5 5'-ggttcggcttctggcgtgtgacc-3'
GCTAACCATGTTCATGCCTTCTTCTTTTTCCTACAGCTCCTGGGCAACGTGCTGGTTATTGTGCTGTCTC
ATCATTTTGGCAAAGAATTCTGAGCCGCCACCATGGCTGAGCTGATCAGCAGCGCCACCAGATCTCTGTT
TGCCGCCGGAGGCATCAACCCTTGGCCTAACCCCTACCACCACGAGGACATGGGCTGTGGAGGAATGACA
CCTACAGGCGAGTGCTTCAGCACCGAGTGGTGGTGTGACCCTTCTTACGGACTGAGCGACGCCGGATACG
GATATTGCTTCGTGGAGGCCACAGGCGGCTACCTGGTCGTGGGAGTGGAGAAGAAGCAGGCTTGGCTGCA
CAGCAGAGGCACACCAGGAGAAAAGATCGGCGCCCAGGTCTGCCAGTGGATTGCTTTCAGCATCGCCATC
GCCCTGCTGACATTCTACGGCTTCAGCGCCTGGAAGGCCACTTGCGGTTGGGAGGAGGTCTACGTCTGTT
GCGTCGAGGTGCTGTTCGTGACCCTGGAGATCTTCAAGGAGTTCAGCAGCCCCGCCACAGTGTACCTGTC
TACCGGCAACCACGCCTATTGCCTGCGCTACTTCGAGTGGCTGCTGTCTTGCCCCGTGATCCTGATCAGA
CTGAGCAACCTGAGCGGCCTGAAGAACGACTACAGCAAGCGGACCATGGGCCTGATCGTGTCTTGCGTGG
