>Addgene plasmid #59169 | pCAG-ChrimsonR-tdT | addgene partial sequence | sequence record 238435 | Addgene Partial NGS Result
TCTTTTCTGTGGCTGCGTGAAAGCCTTGAGGGGCTCCGGGAGGGCCCTTTGTGCGGGGGGAGCGGCTCGG
GGGGTGCGTGCGTGTGTGTGTGCGTGGGGAGCGCCGCGTGCGGCTCCGCGCTGCCCGGCGGCTGTGAGCG
CTGCGGGCGCGGCGCGGGGCTTTGTGCGCTCCGCAGTGTGCGCGAGGGGAGCGCGGCCGGGGGCGGTGCC
CCGCGGTGCGGGGGGGGCTGCGAGGGGAACAAAGGCTGCGTGCGGGGTGTGTGCGTGGGGGGGTGAGCAG
GGGGTGTGGGCGCGTCGGTCGGGCTGCAACCCCCCCTGCACCCCCCTCCCCGAGTTGCTGAGCACGGCCC
GGCTTCGGGTGCGGGGCTCCGTACGGGGCGTGGCGCGGGGCTCGCCGTGCCGGGCGGGGGGTGGCGGCAG
GTGGGGGTGCCGGGCGGGGCGGGGCCGCCTCGGGCCGGGGAGGGCTCGGGGGAGGGGCGCGGCGGCCCCC
GGAGCGCCGGCGGCTGTCGAGGCGCGGCGAGCCGCAGCCATTGCCTTTTATGGTAATCGTGCGAGAGGGC
GCAGGGACTTCCTTTGTCCCAAATCTGTGCGGAGCCGAAATCTGGGAGGCGCCGCCGCACCCCCTCTAGC
GGGCGCGGGGCGAAGCGGTGCGGCGCCGGCAGGAAGGAAATGGGCGGGGAGGGCCTTCGTGCGTCGCCGC
GCCGCCGTCCCCTTCTCCCTCTCCAGCCTCGGGGCTGTCCGCGGGGGGACGGCTGCCTTCGGGGGGGACG
GGGCAGGGCGGGGTTCGGCTTCTGGCGTGTGACCGGCGGCTCTAGAGCCTCTGCTAACCATGTTCATGCC
TTCTTCTTTTTCCTACAGCTCCTGGGCAACGTGCTGGTTATTGTGCTGTCTCATCATTTTGGCAAAGAAT
TCTGAGCCGCCACCATGGCTGAGCTGATCAGCAGCGCCACCAGATCTCTGTTTGCCGCCGGAGGCATCAA
CCCTTGGCCTAACCCCTACCACCACGAGGACATGGGCTGTGGAGGAATGACACCTACAGGCGAGTGCTTC
AGCACCGAGTGGTGGTGTGACCCTTCTTACGGACTGAGCGACGCCGGATACGGATATTGCTTCGTGGAGG
CCACAGGCGGCTACCTGGTCGTGGGAGTGGAGAAGAAGCAGGCTTGGCTGCACAGCAGAGGCACACCAGG
AGAAAAGATCGGCGCCCAGGTCTGCCAGTGGATTGCTTTCAGCATCGCCATCGCCCTGCTGACATTCTAC
GGCTTCAGCGCCTGGAAGGCCACTTGCGGTTGGGAGGAGGTCTACGTCTGTTGCGTCGAGGTGCTGTTCG
TGACCCTGGAGATCTTCAAGGAGTTCAGCAGCCCCGCCACAGTGTACCTGTCTACCGGCAACCACGCCTA
TTGCCTGCGCTACTTCGAGTGGCTGCTGTCTTGCCCCGTGATCCTGATCAGACTGAGCAACCTGAGCGGC
CTGAAGAACGACTACAGCAAGCGGACCATGGGCCTGATCGTGTCTTGCGTGGGAATGATCGTGTTCGGCA
TGGCCGCAGGACTGGCTACCGATTGGCTCAAGTGGCTGCTGTATATCGTGTCTTGCATCTACGGCGGCTA
CATGTACTTCCAGGCCGCCAAGTGCTACGTGGAAGCCAACCACAGCGTGCCTAAAGGCCATTGCCGCATG
GTCGTGAAGCTGATGGCCTACGCTTACTTCGCCTCTTGGGGCAGCTACCCAATCCTCTGGGCAGTGGGAC
CAGAAGGACTGCTGAAGCTGAGCCCTTACGCCAACAGCATCGGCCACAGCATCTGCGACATCATCGCCAA
GGAGTTTTGGACCTTCCTGGCCCACCACCTGAGGATCAAGATCCACGAGCACATCCTGATCCACGGCGAC
ATCCGGAAGACCACCAAGATGGAGATCGGAGGCGAGGAGGTGGAAGTGGAAGAGTTCGTGGAGGAGGAGG
ACGAGGACACAGTGGCGGCACCGGTAGTAGCAGTGAGTAAGGGCGAGGAAGTGATCAAAGAGTTCATGCG
GTTTAAGGTGAGAATGGAAGGAAGCATGAACGGCCACGAGTTCGAAATTGAGGGAGAAGGAGAGGGACGG
CCCTACGAGGGCACCCAGACAGCCAAGCTGAAAGTGACAAAGGGCGGGCCTCTGCCATTCGCTTGGGACA
TCCTGAGCCCACAGTTTATGTACGGCTCCAAGGCCTATGTGAAACATCCAGCTGACATTCCCGATTATAA
GAAACTGAGCTTCCCCGAGGGGTTTAAGTGGGAAAGAGTGATGAACTTCGAGGACGGAGGCCTGGTGACT
GTGACCCAGGACAGCTCCCTGCAGGATGGGACCCTGATCTACAAGGTGAAAATGAGAGGGACAAATTTTC
CCCCTGATGGACCTGTGATGCAGAAGAAAACTATGGGATGGGAGGCCTCCACCGAAAGGCTGTATCCACG
CGACGGGGTGCTGAAAGGAGAAATCCACCAGGCTCTGAAGCTGAAAGATGGGGGACATTACCTGGTGGAG
TTCAAGACAATCTACATGGCCAAGAAACCTGTGCAGCTGCCAGGCTACTATTACGTGGACACAAAACTGG
ATATCACTTCACACAACGAGGACTACACTATTGTGGAGCAGTATGAACGGAGCGAGGGGAGACACCATCT
GTTCCTGGGCCATGGGACTGGAAGTACCGGCTCAGGGTCTAGTGGAACCGCCTCAAGCGAGGATAACAAT
ATGGCTGTGATCAAAGAGTTCATGAGGTTTAAGGTGCGCATGGAGGGCAGCATGAATGGGCACGAATTTG
AGATTGAAGGAGAGGGCGAAGGGAGGCCTTACGAGGGCACACAGACTGCCAAGCTGAAAGTGACCAAGGG
AGGACCACTGCCTTTCGCTTGGGATATCCTGTCTCCTCAGTTTATGTACGGAAGTAAGGCCTATGTCAAG
CATCCCGCTGACATTCCTGATTACAAGAAACTGTCTTTCCCAGAGGGCTTTAAGTGGGAGAGAGTGATGA
ATTTTGAAGATGGAGGCCTGGTGACCGTGACACAGGACTCCTCTCTGCAGGATGGCACTCTGATCTACAA
AGTCAAAATGCGCGGCACCAATTTTCCACCCGATGGGCCCGTGATGCAGAAGAAAACAATGGGGTGGGAG
GCCAGCACTGAACGGCTGTATCCTAGAGACGGAGTGCTGAAGGGCGAAATCCACCAGGCCCTGAAGCTGA
AAGACGGCGGCCACTACCTGGTGGAGTTCAAAACCATCTACATGGCCAAGAAACCAGTGCAGCTGCCCGG
CTATTACTATGTGGACACCAAGCTGGATATCACATCCCACAATGAAGACTACACCATTGTGGAACAGTAT
GAGAGGTCTGAAGGACGCCACCATCTGTTTCTGTACGGCATGGATGAGCTGTATAAGTAAAGCGGCCGCA
CTCCTCAGGTGCAGGCTGCCTATCAGAAGGTGGTGGCTGGTGTGGCCAATGCCCTGGCTCACAAATACCA
CTGAGATCTTTTTCCCTCTGCCAAAAATTATGGGGACATCATGAAGCCCCTTGAGCATCTGACTTCTGGC
TAATAAAGGAAATTTATTTTCATTGCAATAGTGTGTTGGAATTTTTTGTGTCTCTCACTCGGAAGGACAT
ATGGGAGGGCAAATCATTTAAAACATCAGAATGAGTATTTGGTTTAGAGTTTGGCAACATATGCCCATAT
GCTGGCTGCCATGAACAAAGGTTGGCTATAAAGAGGTCATCAGTATATGAAACAGCCCCCTGCTGTCCAT
TCCTTATTCCATAGAAAAGCCTTGACTTGAGGTTAGATTTTTTTTATATTTTGTTTTGTGTTATTTTTTT
CTTTAACATCCCTAAAATTTTCCTTACATGTTTTACTAGCCAGATTTTTCCTCCTCTCCTGACTACTCCC
AGTCATAGCTGTCCCTCTTCTCTTATGGAGATCCCTCGACCTGCAGCCCAAGCTTGGCGTAATCATGGTC
ATAGCTGTTTCCTGTGTGAAATTGTTATCCGCTCACAATTCCACACAACATACGAGCCGGAAGCATAAAG
TGTAAAGCCTGGGGTGCCTAATGAGTGAGCTAACTCACATTAATTGCGTTGCGCTCACTGCCCGCTTTCC
AGTCGGGAAACCTGTCGTGCCAGCGGATCCGCATCTCAATTAGTCAGCAACCATAGTCCCGCCCCTAACT
CCGCCCATCCCGCCCCTAACTCCGCCCAGTTCCGCCCATTCTCCGCCCCATGGCTGACTAATTTTTTTTA
TTTATGCAGAGGCCGAGGCCGCCTCGGCCTCTGAGCTATTCCAGAAGTAGTGAGGAGGCTTTTTTGGAGG
CCTAGGCTTTTGCAAAAAGCTAACTTGTTTATTGCAGCTTATAATGGTTACAAATAAAGCAATAGCATCA
CAAATTTCACAAATAAAGCATTTTTTTCACTGCATTCTAGTTGTGGTTTGTCCAAACTCATCAATGTATC
TTATCATGTCTGGATCCGCTGCATTAATGAATCGGCCAACGCGCGGGGAGAGGCGGTTTGCGTATTGGGC
GCTCTTCCGCTTCCTCGCTCACTGACTCGCTGCGCTCGGTCGTTCGGCTGCGGCGAGCGGTATCAGCTCA
CTCAAAGGCGGTAATACGGTTATCCACAGAATCAGGGGATAACGCAGGAAAGAACATGTGAGCAAAAGGC
CAGCAAAAGGCCAGGAACCGTAAAAAGGCCGCGTTGCTGGCGTTTTTCCATAGGCTCCGCCCCCCTGACG
AGCATCACAAAAATCGACGCTCAAGTCAGAGGTGGCGAAACCCGACAGGACTATAAAGATACCAGGCGTT
TCCCCCTGGAAGCTCCCTCGTGCGCTCTCCTGTTCCGACCCTGCCGCTTACCGGATACCTGTCCGCCTTT
CTCCCTTCGGGAAGCGTGGCGCTTTCTCATAGCTCACGCTGTAGGTATCTCAGTTCGGTGTAGGTCGTTC
GCTCCAAGCTGGGCTGTGTGCACGAACCCCCCGTTCAGCCCGACCGCTGCGCCTTATCCGGTAACTATCG
TCTTGAGTCCAACCCGGTAAGACACGACTTATCGCCACTGGCAGCAGCCACTGGTAACAGGATTAGCAGA
GCGAGGTATGTAGGCGGTGCTACAGAGTTCTTGAAGTGGTGGCCTAACTACGGCTACACTAGAAGAACAG
TATTTGGTATCTGCGCTCTGCTGAAGCCAGTTACCTTCGGAAAAAGAGTTGGTAGCTCTTGATCCGGCAA
ACAAACCACCGCTGGTAGCGGTGGTTTTTTTGTTTGCAAGCAGCAGATTACGCGCAGAAAAAAAGGATCT
CAAGAAGATCCTTTGATCTTTTCTACGGGGTCTGACGCTCAGTGGAACGAAAACTCACGTTAAGGGATTT
TGGTCATGAGATTATCAAAAAGGATCTTCACCTAGATCCTTTTAAATTAAAAATGAAGTTTTAAATCAAT
CTAAAGTATATATGAGTAAACTTGGTCTGACAGTTACCAATGCTTAATCAGTGAGGCACCTATCTCAGCG
ATCTGTCTATTTCGTTCATCCATAGTTGCCTGACTCCCCGTCGTGTAGATAACTACGATACGGGAGGGCT
TACCATCTGGCCCCAGTGCTGCAATGATACCGCGAGACCCACGCTCACCGGCTCCAGATTTATCAGCAAT
AAACCAGCCAGCCGGAAGGGCCGAGCGCAGAAGTGGTCCTGCAACTTTATCCGCCTCCATCCAGTCTATT
AATTGTTGCCGGGAAGCTAGAGTAAGTAGTTCGCCAGTTAATAGTTTGCGCAACGTTGTTGCCATTGCTA
CAGGCATCGTGGTGTCACGCTCGTCGTTTGGTATGGCTTCATTCAGCTCCGGTTCCCAACGATCAAGGCG
AGTTACATGATCCCCCATGTTGTGCAAAAAAGCGGTTAGCTCCTTCGGTCCTCCGATCGTTGTCAGAAGT
AAGTTGGCCGCAGTGTTATCACTCATGGTTATGGCAGCACTGCATAATTCTCTTACTGTCATGCCATCCG
TAAGATGCTTTTCTGTGACTGGTGAGTACTCAACCAAGTCATTCTGAGAATAGTGTATGCGGCGACCGAG
TTGCTCTTGCCCGGCGTCAATACGGGATAATACCGCGCCACATAGCAGAACTTTAAAAGTGCTCATCATT
GGAAAACGTTCTTCGGGGCGAAAACTCTCAAGGATCTTACCGCTGTTGAGATCCAGTTCGATGTAACCCA
CTCGTGCACCCAACTGATCTTCAGCATCTTTTACTTTCACCAGCGTTTCTGGGTGAGCAAAAACAGGAAG
GCAAAATGCCGCAAAAAAGGGAATAAGGGCGACACGGAAATGTTGAATACTCATACTCTTCCTTTTTCAA
TATTATTGAAGCATTTATCAGGGTTATTGTCTCATGAGCGGATACATATTTGAATGTATTTAGAAAAATA
AACAAATAGGGGTTCCGCGCACATTTCCCCGAAAAGTGCCACCTGGTCGACATTGATTATTGACTAGTTA
TTAATAGTAATCAATTACGGGGTCATTAGTTCATAGCCCATATATGGAGTTCCGCGTTACATAACTTACG
GTAAATGGCCCGCCTGGCTGACCGCCCAACGACCCCCGCCCATTGACGTCAATAATGACGTATGTTCCCA
TAGTAACGCCAATAGGGACTTTCCATTGACGTCAATGGGTGGAGTATTTACGGTAAACTGCCCACTTGGC
AGTACATCAAGTGTATCATATGCCAAGTACGCCCCCTATTGACGTCAATGACGGTAAATGGCCCGCCTGG
CATTATGCCCAGTACATGACCTTATGGGACTTTCCTACTTGGCAGTACATCTACGTATTAGTCATCGCTA
TTACCATGGTCGAGGTGAGCCCCACGTTCTGCTTCACTCTCCCCATCTCCCCCCCCTCCCCACCCCCAAT
TTTGTATTTATTTATTTTTTAATTATTTTGTGCAGCGATG
